Addgene plasmid #227277: qTAG-C-Solo-mStayGold-ARL13B
Depositing lab: Laurence Pelletier. Publication: qTAG: an adaptable plasmid scaffold for CRISPR-based endogenous tagging. Philip R, Sharma A, Matellan L, Erpf AC, Hsu WH, Tkach JM, Wyatt HDM, Pelletier L. EMBO J. 2024 Dec 12. doi: 10.1038/s44318-024-00337-5. PubMed 39668248.
Backbone
  Vector backbone: pUC19
  Backbone manufacturer: Invitrogen
  Backbone size w/o insert (bp): 2686
  Vector type: Mammalian Expression, CRISPR ; Donor Template
Growth in bacteria
  Bacterial resistance: Ampicillin, 100 μg/mL
  Growth temperature: 37°C
  Growth strain: DH5alpha
  Copy number: High Copy
Gene/Insert
  Gene/Insert name: ARL13B Homology Arms flanking a mStayGold Tag (alt name: ARL13B)
  Species: H. sapiens (human)
  Insert size (bp): 1747
  Entrez Gene: ARL13B (a.k.a. ARL2L1, JBTS8)
  Promoter: Promoterless
  Cloning method: Unknown
  Sequencing primers: 5′ CTGCAAGGCGATTAAGTTGGGTAAC; 3′ GGCTCGTATGTTGTGTGGAATTGT
Terms and licenses: Academic/Nonprofit Terms; Industry Terms: Not Available to Industry
Depositor comments: To be co-transfected with sgRNA plasmid pX330-PITCh-ARL13B (Addgene #227276): https://www.addgene.org/227276/
How to cite: qTAG-C-Solo-mStayGold-ARL13B was a gift from Laurence Pelletier (Addgene plasmid # 227277 ; http://n2t.net/addgene:227277 ; RRID:Addgene_227277)
