[The description below was written by a language model from this plasmid's Addgene catalogue record and pLannotate feature annotations shown in this document.]
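Description:
qTAG-C-Solo-mStayGold-ARL13B is a CRISPR donor (repair template) plasmid built on the pUC19 cloning backbone and intended for endogenous C-terminal tagging of the human ARL13B gene in mammalian cells. It is propagated in E. coli as a high-copy plasmid through the ColE1/pUC-type origin and selected with ampicillin via the β-lactamase (AmpR) gene and its own promoter. The remaining annotated backbone elements (lacZα fragment, lac promoter and operator, CAP binding site, and short bom, rop and lacI fragments) are pUC19 remnants surrounding the cloning site and play no role in the tagging function.

The payload is a roughly 1.7 kb insert described as ARL13B homology arms flanking an mStayGold fluorescent protein tag. The cassette is promoterless, so the tag is expressed only after in-frame integration at the target locus, where it comes under control of the native ARL13B regulatory elements and produces a fusion at endogenous levels. The automated feature table recognises only a short ARL13B coding fragment, consistent with the end of the coding sequence lying in one homology arm. It does not annotate the mStayGold sequence or the other arm, so the detailed layout of the insert, including any linkers, is not resolved by the annotation. No selection cassette for mammalian cells is annotated or described in the record.

The depositor notes that the plasmid is to be co-transfected with a companion sgRNA plasmid, pX330-PITCh-ARL13B, which targets the locus. ARL13B is a cilium-specific small GTP-binding protein, so the resulting knock-in would be expected to fluorescently label the endogenous protein for imaging of primary cilia.
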