Features (pLannotate 1.2.2; 11 found; start..end, strand, type, name):
    137..236     +  misc_feature   bom (fragment): basis of mobility region from pBR322
    242..399     -  CDS            lacZα (fragment): LacZα fragment of β-galactosidase; lacZ fragment
    827..901     +  CDS            ARL13B (fragment): AR13B_HUMAN - Also known as ARL2L1. Experimental evidence at protein level: Swiss-Prot protein existence level 1. Cilium-specific protein required to control the microtubule- based, ciliary axoneme structure. May act by maintaining the association between IFT subcomplexes A and B. Binds GTP but is not able to hydrolyze it; the GTPase activity remains unclear. Required to pattern the neural tube. Involved in cerebral cortex development: required for the initial formation of a polarized radial glial scaffold, the first step in the construction of the cerebral cortex, by regulating ciliary signal
   2191..2207    -  protein_bind   lac operator: The lac repressor binds to the lac operator to inhibit transcription in E. coli. This inhibition can be relieved by adding lactose or isopropyl-β-D-thiogalactopyranoside (IPTG). lac repressor encoded by lacI
   2215..2245    -  promoter       lac promoter: promoter for the E. coli lac operon
   2260..2281    -  protein_bind   CAP binding site: CAP binding activates transcription in the presence of cAMP. E. coli catabolite activator protein
   2294..2386    -  CDS            lacI (fragment): lac repressor; lacI; The lac repressor binds to the lac operator to inhibit transcription in E. coli. This inhibition can be relieved by adding lactose or isopropyl-β-D-thiogalactopyranoside (IPTG).
   2569..3157    -  rep_origin     ori: high-copy-number ColE1/pMB1/pBR322/pUC origin of replication
   3328..4188    -  CDS            AmpR: β-lactamase; bla; confers resistance to ampicillin, carbenicillin, and related antibiotics
   4189..4293    -  promoter       AmpR promoter: bla
   4388..35      +  CDS            rop (fragment) (across the origin): Rop protein, which maintains plasmids at low copy number; rop
>Addgene plasmid #227277 | qTAG-C-Solo-mStayGold-ARL13B | addgene full sequence | sequence record 452043 | Addgene NGS Result
TCGCGCGTTTCGGTGATGACGGTGAAAACCTCTGACACATGCAGCTCCCGGAGACGGTCACAGCTTGTCT
GTAAGCGGATGCCGGGAGCAGACAAGCCCGTCAGGGCGCGTCAGCGGGTGTTGGCGGGTGTCGGGGCTGG
CTTAACTATGCGGCATCAGAGCAGATTGTACTGAGAGTGCACCATATGCGGTGTGAAATACCGCACAGAT
GCGTAAGGAGAAAATACCGCATCAGGCGCCATTCGCCATTCAGGCTGCGCAACTGTTGGGAAGGGCGATC
GGTGCGGGCCTCTTCGCTATTACGCCAGCTGGCGAAAGGGGGATGTGCTGCAAGGCGATTAAGTTGGGTA
ACGCCAGGGTTTTCCCAGTCACGACGTTGTAAAACGACGGCCAGTGAATTCACATTTTTTGTTGCAATGT
AAAGTACAAACTTGATAGTGGCTATATTTGGGGTAAGAATCCAAATTTGGGGGCTATTGCAGTAGTCAAA
GTAAGAAGTAAGGAATGGAAATTGGATTGGAGAGTATAACATAAGGAAGGAATATTTTAACCATTATAAT
AAGTAATATGTGATTAATGCATGTGTGGATTGAAGGCAAAAGGAATAGAGTATAATTTGGCTCAACAGGA
TGGAATGTTGGTGCCATCTCTTAAGATTTAAAATGCACGAGAGAGAAGGAAATCTTTTAGAGAGGCATGT
CAAGATTCTGTAAGTTTATCTCTTTGGAAATGTCTAAAATGTCTAAAGTCTAAAAAATAATGAACTGTGT
CAAAAATCTTGATGTACCATAACTGTTTTGTGCATTTGGTTTTCTTTCTTTTCTTAGATTTCTATAGGAA
GCCACTGCCTCCCCTGGCTGTGCCACAGCGACCTAACAGTGATGCTCATGATGTGATCTCAGGAGGAAGC
GGAGGATCTGGCGGTACCGGCGGAAGCATGGTGTCTACAGGCGAGGAACTGTTTACCGGCGTGGTGCCCT
TCAAGTTCCAGCTGAAGGGCACCATCAACGGCAAGAGCTTCACCGTGGAAGGCGAGGGCGAGGGCAATAG
CCACGAGGGCAGCCACAAAGGCAAGTATGTGTGCACCAGCGGCAAACTGCCAATGTCTTGGGCCGCCCTG
GGAACTAGCTTCGGCTATGGCATGAAATACTATACCAAGTACCCCAGCGGCCTGAAAAACTGGTTCCACG
AGGTGATGCCTGAGGGCTTCACCTACGACAGACACATCCAGTACAAGGGCGACGGCAGCATCCACGCCAA
GCACCAGCACTTCATGAAGAACGGCACCTACCACAACATCGTGGAGTTCACCGGCCAGGACTTCAAGGAG
AACAGCCCCGTGCTGACCGGCGACATGGACGTGAGCCTGCCCAACGAGGTGCAGCACATCCCCATTGATG
ACGGCGTGGAGTGCACAGTGACCCTGCAGTACCCTCTGCTGAGCGACGAAAGCAAGTGCGTGGAAGCCTA
TCAGAACACCATCATCAAGCCCCTGCACAATCAGCCAGCCCCCGATGTGCCATTTCACTGGATCAGAAAG
CAGTACACCCAGAGCAAGGACGACACCGAGGAGAGAGACCACATCATCCAGAGCGAGACCCTGGAGGCCC
ACCTGGGAGGTTCCCTCGAGACCGGTAAGAGCAAGTGATAAACAAGACGTATCGAAGAGTTCTCTTAATA
TCAGCAAGGTGAACTGGGACATTCTTCTTTCTCAGAAGAAGAAACATCTTGTAAATTGATGACTGGGGCA
AGATAACCATAATAATTTTAGTGAGAAGATTAATACTCAAGGACCTGACTTGATAATTACTTATTTGTGT
TTTTCATGGTTAAAAAAATAAAAGAAGCACAATGACCAGTACATGAAATCAGCATTTGGACCAAATTAGC
AAGATTTACTGTTGACTCTGGTTTATACATCCCCACTCATGAGCATACTTCTGAAGGAAAACTTTACAAA
AAGAGCCAATGGACTCAGCACTTTCTTTACTATTTGTTCAATAGCCTATATTTCTAGATATTAAATATTT
TTTGTAAGATATATGCACATAGAAGGGGGACTTCTAGGAATTTATAACCAAAATTTTAAAACTATTTTTA
TATTTTTTTAAATCTTTAAAAATTTTAATTACTGTGATATTGATTATAAAGCTTGGCGTAATCATGGTCA
TAGCTGTTTCCTGTGTGAAATTGTTATCCGCTCACAATTCCACACAACATACGAGCCGGAAGCATAAAGT
GTAAAGCCTGGGGTGCCTAATGAGTGAGCTAACTCACATTAATTGCGTTGCGCTCACTGCCCGCTTTCCA
GTCGGGAAACCTGTCGTGCCAGCTGCATTAATGAATCGGCCAACGCGCGGGGAGAGGCGGTTTGCGTATT
GGGCGCTCTTCCGCTTCCTCGCTCACTGACTCGCTGCGCTCGGTCGTTCGGCTGCGGCGAGCGGTATCAG
CTCACTCAAAGGCGGTAATACGGTTATCCACAGAATCAGGGGATAACGCAGGAAAGAACATGTGAGCAAA
AGGCCAGCAAAAGGCCAGGAACCGTAAAAAGGCCGCGTTGCTGGCGTTTTTCCATAGGCTCCGCCCCCCT
GACGAGCATCACAAAAATCGACGCTCAAGTCAGAGGTGGCGAAACCCGACAGGACTATAAAGATACCAGG
CGTTTCCCCCTGGAAGCTCCCTCGTGCGCTCTCCTGTTCCGACCCTGCCGCTTACCGGATACCTGTCCGC
CTTTCTCCCTTCGGGAAGCGTGGCGCTTTCTCATAGCTCACGCTGTAGGTATCTCAGTTCGGTGTAGGTC
GTTCGCTCCAAGCTGGGCTGTGTGCACGAACCCCCCGTTCAGCCCGACCGCTGCGCCTTATCCGGTAACT
ATCGTCTTGAGTCCAACCCGGTAAGACACGACTTATCGCCACTGGCAGCAGCCACTGGTAACAGGATTAG
CAGAGCGAGGTATGTAGGCGGTGCTACAGAGTTCTTGAAGTGGTGGCCTAACTACGGCTACACTAGAAGA
ACAGTATTTGGTATCTGCGCTCTGCTGAAGCCAGTTACCTTCGGAAAAAGAGTTGGTAGCTCTTGATCCG
GCAAACAAACCACCGCTGGTAGCGGTGGTTTTTTTGTTTGCAAGCAGCAGATTACGCGCAGAAAAAAAGG
ATCTCAAGAAGATCCTTTGATCTTTTCTACGGGGTCTGACGCTCAGTGGAACGAAAACTCACGTTAAGGG
ATTTTGGTCATGAGATTATCAAAAAGGATCTTCACCTAGATCCTTTTAAATTAAAAATGAAGTTTTAAAT
CAATCTAAAGTATATATGAGTAAACTTGGTCTGACAGTTACCAATGCTTAATCAGTGAGGCACCTATCTC
AGCGATCTGTCTATTTCGTTCATCCATAGTTGCCTGACTCCCCGTCGTGTAGATAACTACGATACGGGAG
GGCTTACCATCTGGCCCCAGTGCTGCAATGATACCGCGAGACCCACGCTCACCGGCTCCAGATTTATCAG
CAATAAACCAGCCAGCCGGAAGGGCCGAGCGCAGAAGTGGTCCTGCAACTTTATCCGCCTCCATCCAGTC
TATTAATTGTTGCCGGGAAGCTAGAGTAAGTAGTTCGCCAGTTAATAGTTTGCGCAACGTTGTTGCCATT
GCTACAGGCATCGTGGTGTCACGCTCGTCGTTTGGTATGGCTTCATTCAGCTCCGGTTCCCAACGATCAA
GGCGAGTTACATGATCCCCCATGTTGTGCAAAAAAGCGGTTAGCTCCTTCGGTCCTCCGATCGTTGTCAG
AAGTAAGTTGGCCGCAGTGTTATCACTCATGGTTATGGCAGCACTGCATAATTCTCTTACTGTCATGCCA
TCCGTAAGATGCTTTTCTGTGACTGGTGAGTACTCAACCAAGTCATTCTGAGAATAGTGTATGCGGCGAC
CGAGTTGCTCTTGCCCGGCGTCAATACGGGATAATACCGCGCCACATAGCAGAACTTTAAAAGTGCTCAT
CATTGGAAAACGTTCTTCGGGGCGAAAACTCTCAAGGATCTTACCGCTGTTGAGATCCAGTTCGATGTAA
CCCACTCGTGCACCCAACTGATCTTCAGCATCTTTTACTTTCACCAGCGTTTCTGGGTGAGCAAAAACAG
GAAGGCAAAATGCCGCAAAAAAGGGAATAAGGGCGACACGGAAATGTTGAATACTCATACTCTTCCTTTT
TCAATATTATTGAAGCATTTATCAGGGTTATTGTCTCATGAGCGGATACATATTTGAATGTATTTAGAAA
AATAAACAAATAGGGGTTCCGCGCACATTTCCCCGAAAAGTGCCACCTGACGTCTAAGAAACCATTATTA
TCATGACATTAACCTATAAAAATAGGCGTATCACGAGGCCCTTTCGTC
